Addgene plasmid #60344: pCMV-DAAO
Purpose: Yeast D-Amino acid oxidase from Rhodotorula gracilis, optimized for mammalian expression.
Depositing lab: Vsevolod Belousov. Depositing organization: Shemyakin-Ovchinnikov Institute of Bioorganic Chemistry. Publication: How much H(2)O(2) is produced by recombinant D-amino acid oxidase in mammalian cells?. Matlashov ME, Belousov VV, Enikolopov G. Antioxid Redox Signal. 2014 Mar 1;20(7):1039-44. doi: 10.1089/ars.2013.5618. Epub 2013 Oct 23. PubMed 24020354.
Backbone
  Vector backbone: pC1
  Backbone size w/o insert (bp): 3982
  Total vector size (bp): 5083
  Vector type: Mammalian Expression
  Selectable markers: Neomycin (select with G418)
Growth in bacteria
  Bacterial resistance: Kanamycin, 50 μg/mL
  Growth temperature: 37°C
  Growth strain: XL1 Blue
  Copy number: High Copy
Gene/Insert
  Gene/Insert name: DAAO
  Species: Synthetic
  Insert size (bp): 1101
  Promoter: CMV
  Cloning method: Restriction Enzyme; 5′ cloning site NheI (not destroyed); 3′ cloning site HindIII (not destroyed)
  Sequencing primers: 5′ ggtgggaggtctatataag; 3′ cctctacaaatgtggtatgg
Terms and licenses: Academic/Nonprofit Terms; Industry Terms: Not Available to Industry
How to cite: pCMV-DAAO was a gift from Vsevolod Belousov (Addgene plasmid # 60344 ; http://n2t.net/addgene:60344 ; RRID:Addgene_60344)
