[The description below was written by a language model from this plasmid's Addgene catalogue record and pLannotate feature annotations shown in this document.]
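Description:
pCMV-DAAO is a mammalian expression plasmid built on a pC1-type backbone, about 5.1 kb in total, that carries a synthetic, mammalian codon-optimized coding sequence for D-amino acid oxidase (DAAO) from the yeast Rhodotorula gracilis (Rhodosporidium toruloides). The roughly 1.1 kb open reading frame was inserted between NheI and HindIII sites and sits directly downstream of the human cytomegalovirus immediate-early enhancer and promoter, with an SV40 polyadenylation signal terminating the transcript. No epitope tag, fluorescent protein or targeting sequence is annotated on the enzyme, so it appears to be expressed as an untagged protein.

The plasmid replicates at high copy in E. coli from a ColE1/pUC-type origin and also contains an f1 phage origin for single-stranded DNA production. A single Tn5 aminoglycoside phosphotransferase gene (NeoR/KanR) serves both hosts. A bacterial bla-type promoter drives it for kanamycin selection in bacteria, while the adjacent SV40 enhancer/early promoter drives it in mammalian cells for G418 selection of stable transfectants, with an HSV TK polyadenylation signal downstream. Short fragment matches to SV40 large T antigen, ble and bGH poly(A) are probably backbone remnants rather than functional elements.

DAAO oxidizes D-amino acids and releases hydrogen peroxide as a by-product, and the associated publication concerns how much H2O2 the recombinant enzyme generates in mammalian cells. This fits its use as a substrate-controlled intracellular H2O2 source. The two sequence records agree in feature order but differ slightly in length (5,045 versus 5,083 nt). The depositor sequence annotates a residual multiple cloning site fragment after the insert that is not called in the sequencing result.
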