Features (pLannotate 1.2.2; 14 found; start..end, strand, type, name):
     61..364     +  enhancer       CMV enhancer: human cytomegalovirus immediate early enhancer
    365..568     +  promoter       CMV promoter: human cytomegalovirus (CMV) immediate early promoter
    603..1700    +  CDS            DAO1 (sequence partly withheld): OXDA_RHOTO - Experimental evidence at protein level: Swiss-Prot protein existence level 1. This enzyme can effectively convert cephalosporin C into 7- beta-(5-carboxy-5-oxopentanamido)-cephalosporinic acid. From Rhodosporidium toruloides (Yeast) (Rhodotorula gracilis).
   1704..1747    +  misc_feature   MCS (fragment): multiple cloning site
   1764..1848    +  CDS            large T antigen (fragment): large T antigen from SV40 (simian virus 40)
   1871..1992    +  polyA_signal   SV40 poly(A) signal: SV40 polyadenylation signal
   2026..2454    -  rep_origin     f1 ori (sequence partly withheld): f1 bacteriophage origin of replication; arrow indicates direction of (+) strand synthesis
   2481..2585    +  promoter       AmpR promoter: bla
   2587..2944    +  promoter       SV40 promoter: SV40 enhancer and early promoter
   2979..3773    +  CDS            NeoR/KanR: aminoglycoside phosphotransferase from Tn5; aph(3')-II (or nptII); confers resistance to neomycin, kanamycin, and G418 (Geneticin®)
   3794..3946    +  CDS            ble (fragment): BLE_KLEPN - Experimental evidence at protein level: Swiss-Prot protein existence level 1. Binding protein with a strong affinity to the bleomycin family of antibiotics. Binds to CL990; an antimitotic-antibiotic compound. From Klebsiella pneumoniae.
   4005..4052    +  polyA_signal   HSV TK poly(A) signal: herpes simplex virus thymidine kinase polyadenylation signal (Cole and Stacy, 1985)
   4143..4159    -  polyA_signal   bGH poly(A) signal (fragment): bovine growth hormone polyadenylation signal
   4381..4969    +  rep_origin     ori: high-copy-number ColE1/pMB1/pBR322/pUC origin of replication
>Addgene plasmid #60344 | pCMV-DAAO | depositor full sequence | sequence record 96597 | pCMV-DAAO sequence 5083 bps
TAGTTATTAATAGTAATCAATTACGGGGTCATTAGTTCATAGCCCATATATGGAGTTCCGCGTTACATAA
CTTACGGTAAATGGCCCGCCTGGCTGACCGCCCAACGACCCCCGCCCATTGACGTCAATAATGACGTATG
TTCCCATAGTAACGCCAATAGGGACTTTCCATTGACGTCAATGGGTGGAGTATTTACGGTAAACTGCCCA
CTTGGCAGTACATCAAGTGTATCATATGCCAAGTACGCCCCCTATTGACGTCAATGACGGTAAATGGCCC
GCCTGGCATTATGCCCAGTACATGACCTTATGGGACTTTCCTACTTGGCAGTACATCTACGTATTAGTCA
TCGCTATTACCATGGTGATGCGGTTTTGGCAGTACATCAATGGGCGTGGATAGCGGTTTGACTCACGGGG
ATTTCCAAGTCTCCACCCCATTGACGTCAATGGGAGTTTGTTTTGGCACCAAAATCAACGGGACTTTCCA
AAATGTCGTAACAACTCCGCCCCATTGACGCAAATGGGCGGTAGGCGTGTACGGTGGGAGGTCTATATAA
GCAGAGCTGGTTTAGTGAACCGTCAGATCCGCTAGCACCGCCATG
[1092 nt withheld, positions 606-1697]
AGCTGAAAGCTTCGAATTCTGCAGTCGACGGTACCGCGGGCCCGGGATCCACCGGATCTAGATAACTGAT
CATAATCAGCCATACCACATTTGTAGAGGTTTTACTTGCTTTAAAAAACCTCCCACACCTCCCCCTGAAC
CTGAAACATAAAATGAATGCAATTGTTGTTGTTAACTTGTTTATTGCAGCTTATAATGGTTACAAATAAA
GCAATAGCATCACAAATTTCACAAATAAAGCATTTTTTTCACTGCATTCTAGTTGTGGTTTGTCCAAACT
CATCAATGTATCTTAACGCGTAAATTGTAAGCGTTAATATTTTGTTAAAATTCGCGTTAAATTTTTGTTA
AATCAGCTCATTTTTTAACCAATAGGCCGAAATCGGCAAAATCCCTTATAAATCAAAAGAATAGACCGAG
ATAGGGT
[37 nt withheld, positions 2125-2161]
AAAGAACGTGGACTCCAACGTCAAAGG
[49 nt withheld, positions 2189-2237]
T
[91 nt withheld, positions 2239-2329]
G
[124 nt withheld, positions 2331-2454]
CAGGTGGCACTTTTCGGGGAAATGTGCGCGGAACCCCTATTTGTTTATTTTTCTAAATACATTCAAATAT
GTATCCGCTCATGAGACAATAACCCTGATAAATGCTTCAATAATATTGAAAAAGGAAGAGTCCTGAGGCG
GAAAGAACCAGCTGTGGAATGTGTGTCAGTTAGGGTGTGGAAAGTCCCCAGGCTCCCCAGCAGGCAGAAG
TATGCAAAGCATGCATCTCAATTAGTCAGCAACCAGGTGTGGAAAGTCCCCAGGCTCCCCAGCAGGCAGA
AGTATGCAAAGCATGCATCTCAATTAGTCAGCAACCATAGTCCCGCCCCTAACTCCGCCCATCCCGCCCC
TAACTCCGCCCAGTTCCGCCCATTCTCCGCCCCATGGCTGACTAATTTTTTTTATTTATGCAGAGGCCGA
GGCCGCCTCGGCCTCTGAGCTATTCCAGAAGTAGTGAGGAGGCTTTTTTGGAGGCCTAGGCTTTTGCAAA
GATCGATCAAGAGACAGGATGAGGATCGTTTCGCATGATTGAACAAGATGGATTGCACGCAGGTTCTCCG
GCCGCTTGGGTGGAGAGGCTATTCGGCTATGACTGGGCACAACAGACAATCGGCTGCTCTGATGCCGCCG
TGTTCCGGCTGTCAGCGCAGGGGCGCCCGGTTCTTTTTGTCAAGACCGACCTGTCCGGTGCCCTGAATGA
ACTGCAAGACGAGGCAGCGCGGCTATCGTGGCTGGCCACGACGGGCGTTCCTTGCGCAGCTGTGCTCGAC
GTTGTCACTGAAGCGGGAAGGGACTGGCTGCTATTGGGCGAAGTGCCGGGGCAGGATCTCCTGTCATCTC
ACCTTGCTCCTGCCGAGAAAGTATCCATCATGGCTGATGCAATGCGGCGGCTGCATACGCTTGATCCGGC
TACCTGCCCATTCGACCACCAAGCGAAACATCGCATCGAGCGAGCACGTACTCGGATGGAAGCCGGTCTT
GTCGATCAGGATGATCTGGACGAAGAGCATCAGGGGCTCGCGCCAGCCGAACTGTTCGCCAGGCTCAAGG
CGAGCATGCCCGACGGCGAGGATCTCGTCGTGACCCATGGCGATGCCTGCTTGCCGAATATCATGGTGGA
AAATGGCCGCTTTTCTGGATTCATCGACTGTGGCCGGCTGGGTGTGGCGGACCGCTATCAGGACATAGCG
TTGGCTACCCGTGATATTGCTGAAGAGCTTGGCGGCGAATGGGCTGACCGCTTCCTCGTGCTTTACGGTA
TCGCCGCTCCCGATTCGCAGCGCATCGCCTTCTATCGCCTTCTTGACGAGTTCTTCTGAGCGGGACTCTG
GGGTTCGAAATGACCGACCAAGCGACGCCCAACCTGCCATCACGAGATTTCGATTCCACCGCCGCCTTCT
ATGAAAGGTTGGGCTTCGGAATCGTTTTCCGGGACGCCGGCTGGATGATCCTCCAGCGCGGGGATCTCAT
GCTGGAGTTCTTCGCCCACCCTAGGGGGAGGCTAACTGAAACACGGAAGGAGACAATACCGGAAGGAACC
CGCGCTATGACGGCAATAAAAAGACAGAATAAAACGCACGGTGTTGGGTCGTTTGTTCATAAACGCGGGG
TTCGGTCCCAGGGCTGGCACTCTGTCGATACCCCACCGAGACCCCATTGGGGCCAATACGCCCGCGTTTC
TTCCTTTTCCCCACCCCACCCCCCAAGTTCGGGTGAAGGCCCAGGGCTCGCAGCCAACGTCGGGGCGGCA
GGCCCTGCCATAGCCTCAGGTTACTCATATATACTTTAGATTGATTTAAAACTTCATTTTTAATTTAAAA
GGATCTAGGTGAAGATCCTTTTTGATAATCTCATGACCAAAATCCCTTAACGTGAGTTTTCGTTCCACTG
AGCGTCAGACCCCGTAGAAAAGATCAAAGGATCTTCTTGAGATCCTTTTTTTCTGCGCGTAATCTGCTGC
TTGCAAACAAAAAAACCACCGCTACCAGCGGTGGTTTGTTTGCCGGATCAAGAGCTACCAACTCTTTTTC
CGAAGGTAACTGGCTTCAGCAGAGCGCAGATACCAAATACTGTCCTTCTAGTGTAGCCGTAGTTAGGCCA
CCACTTCAAGAACTCTGTAGCACCGCCTACATACCTCGCTCTGCTAATCCTGTTACCAGTGGCTGCTGCC
AGTGGCGATAAGTCGTGTCTTACCGGGTTGGACTCAAGACGATAGTTACCGGATAAGGCGCAGCGGTCGG
GCTGAACGGGGGGTTCGTGCACACAGCCCAGCTTGGAGCGAACGACCTACACCGAACTGAGATACCTACA
GCGTGAGCTATGAGAAAGCGCCACGCTTCCCGAAGGGAGAAAGGCGGACAGGTATCCGGTAAGCGGCAGG
GTCGGAACAGGAGAGCGCACGAGGGAGCTTCCAGGGGGAAACGCCTGGTATCTTTATAGTCCTGTCGGGT
TTCGCCACCTCTGACTTGAGCGTCGATTTTTGTGATGCTCGTCAGGGGGGCGGAGCCTATGGAAAAACGC
CAGCAACGCGGCCTTTTTACGGTTCCTGGCCTTTTGCTGGCCTTTTGCTCACATGTTCTTTCCTGCGTTA
TCCCCTGATTCTGTGGATAACCGTATTACCGCCATGCAT
