Features (pLannotate 1.2.2; 14 found; start..end, strand, type, name):
      2..305     +  enhancer       CMV enhancer: human cytomegalovirus immediate early enhancer
    306..509     +  promoter       CMV promoter: human cytomegalovirus (CMV) immediate early promoter
    544..1641    +  CDS            DAO1 (sequence partly withheld): OXDA_RHOTO - Experimental evidence at protein level: Swiss-Prot protein existence level 1. This enzyme can effectively convert cephalosporin C into 7- beta-(5-carboxy-5-oxopentanamido)-cephalosporinic acid. From Rhodosporidium toruloides (Yeast) (Rhodotorula gracilis).
   1667..1751    +  CDS            large T antigen (fragment): large T antigen from SV40 (simian virus 40)
   1774..1895    +  polyA_signal   SV40 poly(A) signal: SV40 polyadenylation signal
   1929..2357    -  rep_origin     f1 ori (sequence partly withheld): f1 bacteriophage origin of replication; arrow indicates direction of (+) strand synthesis
   2384..2488    +  promoter       AmpR promoter: bla
   2490..2847    +  promoter       SV40 promoter: SV40 enhancer and early promoter
   2882..3676    +  CDS            NeoR/KanR: aminoglycoside phosphotransferase from Tn5; aph(3')-II (or nptII); confers resistance to neomycin, kanamycin, and G418 (Geneticin®)
   3697..3849    +  CDS            ble (fragment): BLE_KLEPN - Experimental evidence at protein level: Swiss-Prot protein existence level 1. Binding protein with a strong affinity to the bleomycin family of antibiotics. Binds to CL990; an antimitotic-antibiotic compound. From Klebsiella pneumoniae.
   3908..3955    +  polyA_signal   HSV TK poly(A) signal: herpes simplex virus thymidine kinase polyadenylation signal (Cole and Stacy, 1985)
   4046..4062    -  polyA_signal   bGH poly(A) signal (fragment): bovine growth hormone polyadenylation signal
   4284..4872    +  rep_origin     ori: high-copy-number ColE1/pMB1/pBR322/pUC origin of replication
   4987..5045    +  enhancer       CMV enhancer (fragment): human cytomegalovirus immediate early enhancer
>Addgene plasmid #60344 | pCMV-DAAO | addgene full sequence | sequence record 317299 | Addgene NGS Result
GCGTTACATAACTTACGGTAAATGGCCCGCCTGGCTGACCGCCCAACGACCCCCGCCCATTGACGTCAAT
AATGACGTATGTTCCCATAGTAACGCCAATAGGGACTTTCCATTGACGTCAATGGGTGGAGTATTTACGG
TAAACTGCCCACTTGGCAGTACATCAAGTGTATCATATGCCAAGTACGCCCCCTATTGACGTCAATGACG
GTAAATGGCCCGCCTGGCATTATGCCCAGTACATGACCTTATGGGACTTTCCTACTTGGCAGTACATCTA
CGTATTAGTCATCGCTATTACCATGGTGATGCGGTTTTGGCAGTACATCAATGGGCGTGGATAGCGGTTT
GACTCACGGGGATTTCCAAGTCTCCACCCCATTGACGTCAATGGGAGTTTGTTTTGGCACCAAAATCAAC
GGGACTTTCCAAAATGTCGTAACAACTCCGCCCCATTGACGCAAATGGGCGGTAGGCGTGTACGGTGGGA
GGTCTATATAAGCAGAGCTGGTTTAGTGAACCGTCAGATCCGCTAGCACCGCCATG
[1092 nt withheld, positions 547-1638]
AGCTGAGGATCCACCGGATCTAGATAACTGATCATAATCAGCCATACCACATTTGTAGAGGTTTTACTTG
CTTTAAAAAACCTCCCACACCTCCCCCTGAACCTGAAACATAAAATGAATGCAATTGTTGTTGTTAACTT
GTTTATTGCAGCTTATAATGGTTACAAATAAAGCAATAGCATCACAAATTTCACAAATAAAGCATTTTTT
TCACTGCATTCTAGTTGTGGTTTGTCCAAACTCATCAATGTATCTTAAGGCGTAAATTGTAAGCGTTAAT
ATTTTGTTAAAATTCGCGTTAAATTTTTGTTAAATCAGCTCATTTTTTAACCAATAGGCCGAAATCGGCA
AAATCCCTTATAAATCAAAAGAATAGACCGAGATAGGGT
[37 nt withheld, positions 2028-2064]
AAAGAACGTGGACTCCAACGTCAAAGG
[49 nt withheld, positions 2092-2140]
T
[91 nt withheld, positions 2142-2232]
G
[124 nt withheld, positions 2234-2357]
CAGGTGGCACTTTTCGGGGAAATGTGCGCGGAACCCCTATTTGTTTATTTTTCTAAATACATTCAAATAT
GTATCCGCTCATGAGACAATAACCCTGATAAATGCTTCAATAATATTGAAAAAGGAAGAGTCCTGAGGCG
GAAAGAACCAGCTGTGGAATGTGTGTCAGTTAGGGTGTGGAAAGTCCCCAGGCTCCCCAGCAGGCAGAAG
TATGCAAAGCATGCATCTCAATTAGTCAGCAACCAGGTGTGGAAAGTCCCCAGGCTCCCCAGCAGGCAGA
AGTATGCAAAGCATGCATCTCAATTAGTCAGCAACCATAGTCCCGCCCCTAACTCCGCCCATCCCGCCCC
TAACTCCGCCCAGTTCCGCCCATTCTCCGCCCCATGGCTGACTAATTTTTTTTATTTATGCAGAGGCCGA
GGCCGCCTCGGCCTCTGAGCTATTCCAGAAGTAGTGAGGAGGCTTTTTTGGAGGCCTAGGCTTTTGCAAA
GATCGATCAAGAGACAGGATGAGGATCGTTTCGCATGATTGAACAAGATGGATTGCACGCAGGTTCTCCG
GCCGCTTGGGTGGAGAGGCTATTCGGCTATGACTGGGCACAACAGACAATCGGCTGCTCTGATGCCGCCG
TGTTCCGGCTGTCAGCGCAGGGGCGCCCGGTTCTTTTTGTCAAGACCGACCTGTCCGGTGCCCTGAATGA
ACTGCAAGACGAGGCAGCGCGGCTATCGTGGCTGGCCACGACGGGCGTTCCTTGCGCAGCTGTGCTCGAC
GTTGTCACTGAAGCGGGAAGGGACTGGCTGCTATTGGGCGAAGTGCCGGGGCAGGATCTCCTGTCATCTC
ACCTTGCTCCTGCCGAGAAAGTATCCATCATGGCTGATGCAATGCGGCGGCTGCATACGCTTGATCCGGC
TACCTGCCCATTCGACCACCAAGCGAAACATCGCATCGAGCGAGCACGTACTCGGATGGAAGCCGGTCTT
GTCGATCAGGATGATCTGGACGAAGAGCATCAGGGGCTCGCGCCAGCCGAACTGTTCGCCAGGCTCAAGG
CGAGCATGCCCGACGGCGAGGATCTCGTCGTGACCCATGGCGATGCCTGCTTGCCGAATATCATGGTGGA
AAATGGCCGCTTTTCTGGATTCATCGACTGTGGCCGGCTGGGTGTGGCGGACCGCTATCAGGACATAGCG
TTGGCTACCCGTGATATTGCTGAAGAGCTTGGCGGCGAATGGGCTGACCGCTTCCTCGTGCTTTACGGTA
TCGCCGCTCCCGATTCGCAGCGCATCGCCTTCTATCGCCTTCTTGACGAGTTCTTCTGAGCGGGACTCTG
GGGTTCGAAATGACCGACCAAGCGACGCCCAACCTGCCATCACGAGATTTCGATTCCACCGCCGCCTTCT
ATGAAAGGTTGGGCTTCGGAATCGTTTTCCGGGACGCCGGCTGGATGATCCTCCAGCGCGGGGATCTCAT
GCTGGAGTTCTTCGCCCACCCTAGGGGGAGGCTAACTGAAACACGGAAGGAGACAATACCGGAAGGAACC
CGCGCTATGACGGCAATAAAAAGACAGAATAAAACGCACGGTGTTGGGTCGTTTGTTCATAAACGCGGGG
TTCGGTCCCAGGGCTGGCACTCTGTCGATACCCCACCGAGACCCCATTGGGGCCAATACGCCCGCGTTTC
TTCCTTTTCCCCACCCCACCCCCCAAGTTCGGGTGAAGGCCCAGGGCTCGCAGCCAACGTCGGGGCGGCA
GGCCCTGCCATAGCCTCAGGTTACTCATATATACTTTAGATTGATTTAAAACTTCATTTTTAATTTAAAA
GGATCTAGGTGAAGATCCTTTTTGATAATCTCATGACCAAAATCCCTTAACGTGAGTTTTCGTTCCACTG
AGCGTCAGACCCCGTAGAAAAGATCAAAGGATCTTCTTGAGATCCTTTTTTTCTGCGCGTAATCTGCTGC
TTGCAAACAAAAAAACCACCGCTACCAGCGGTGGTTTGTTTGCCGGATCAAGAGCTACCAACTCTTTTTC
CGAAGGTAACTGGCTTCAGCAGAGCGCAGATACCAAATACTGTTCTTCTAGTGTAGCCGTAGTTAGGCCA
CCACTTCAAGAACTCTGTAGCACCGCCTACATACCTCGCTCTGCTAATCCTGTTACCAGTGGCTGCTGCC
AGTGGCGATAAGTCGTGTCTTACCGGGTTGGACTCAAGACGATAGTTACCGGATAAGGCGCAGCGGTCGG
GCTGAACGGGGGGTTCGTGCACACAGCCCAGCTTGGAGCGAACGACCTACACCGAACTGAGATACCTACA
GCGTGAGCTATGAGAAAGCGCCACGCTTCCCGAAGGGAGAAAGGCGGACAGGTATCCGGTAAGCGGCAGG
GTCGGAACAGGAGAGCGCACGAGGGAGCTTCCAGGGGGAAACGCCTGGTATCTTTATAGTCCTGTCGGGT
TTCGCCACCTCTGACTTGAGCGTCGATTTTTGTGATGCTCGTCAGGGGGGCGGAGCCTATGGAAAAACGC
CAGCAACGCGGCCTTTTTACGGTTCCTGGCCTTTTGCTGGCCTTTTGCTCACATGTTCTTTCCTGCGTTA
TCCCCTGATTCTGTGGATAACCGTATTACCGCCATGCATTAGTTATTAATAGTAATCAATTACGGGGTCA
TTAGTTCATAGCCCATATATGGAGTTCC
