>Addgene plasmid #60344 | pCMV-DAAO | addgene partial sequence | sequence record 98380 | CMV-F 5'-CGCAAATGGGCGGTAGGCGTG-3'
ACCGTCAGATCCGCTAGCACCGCCATG
[854 nt withheld, positions 28-881]
