>Addgene plasmid #60344 | pCMV-DAAO | addgene partial sequence | sequence record 98520 | SV40pA-R 5'-GAAATTTGTGATGCTATTGC-3'
AACAAGTTAACAACAACAATTGCATTCATTTTATGTTTCAGGTTCAGGGGGAGGTGTGGGAGGTTTTTTA
AAGCAAGTAAAACCTCTACAAATGTGGTATGGCTGATTATGATCAGTTATCTAGATCCGGTGGATCCTCA
GCT
[627 nt withheld, positions 144-770]
